>Addgene plasmid #172123 | pAAV-pEF1a-tTAc | addgene full sequence | sequence record 343526 | Addgene NGS Result
CCTGCAGGCAGCTGCGCGCTCGCTCGCTCACTGAGGCCGCCCGGGCGTCGGGCGACCTTTGGTCGCCCGG
CCTCAGTGAGCGAGCGAGCGCGCAGAGAGGGAGTGGCCAACTCCATCACTAGGGGTTCCTGCGGCCGCAC
GCGTAAGCTTTGCAAAGATGGATAAAGTTTTAAACAGAGAGGAATCTTTGCAGCTAATGGACCTTCTAGG
TCTTGAAAGGAGTGGGAATTGGCTCCGGTGCCCGTCAGTGGGCAGAGCGCACATCGCCCACAGTCCCCGA
GAAGTTGGGGGGAGGGGTCGGCAATTGAACCGGTGCCTAGAGAAGGTGGCGCGGGGTAAACTGGGAAAGT
GATGTCGTGTACTGGCTCCGCCTTTTTCCCGAGGGTGGGGGAGAACCGTATATAAGTGCAGTAGTCGCCG
TGAACGTTCTTTTTCGCAACGGGTTTGCCGCCAGAACACAGGTAAGTGCCGTGTGTGGTTCCCGCGGGCC
TGGCCTCTTTACGGGTTATGGCCCTTGCGTGCCTTGAATTACTTCCACCTGGCTGCAGTACGTGATTCTT
GATCCCGAGCTTCGGGTTGGAAGTGGGTGGGAGAGTTCGAGGCCTTGCGCTTAAGGAGCCCCTTCGCCTC
GTGCTTGAGTTGAGGCCTGGCCTGGGCGCTGGGGCCGCCGCGTGCGAATCTGGTGGCACCTTCGCGCCTG
TCTCGCTGCTTTCGATAAGTCTCTAGCCATTTAAAATTTTTGATGACCTGCTGCGACGCTTTTTTTCTGG
CAAGATAGTCTTGTAAATGCGGGCCAAGATCTGCACACTGGTATTTCGGTTTTTGGGGCCGCGGGCGGCG
ACGGGGCCCGTGCGTCCCAGCGCACATGTTCGGCGAGGCGGGGCCTGCGAGCGCGGCCACCGAGAATCGG
ACGGGGGTAGTCTCAAGCTGGCCGGCCTGCTCTGGTGCCTGGCCTCGCGCCGCCGTGTATCGCCCCGCCC
TGGGCGGCAAGGCTGGCCCGGTCGGCACCAGTTGCGTGAGCGGAAAGATGGCCGCTTCCCGGCCCTGCTG
CAGGGAGCTCAAAATGGAGGACGCGGCGCTCGGGAGAGCGGGCGGGTGAGTCACCCACACAAAGGAAAAG
GGCCTTTCCGTCCTCAGCCGTCGCTTCATGTGACTCCACGGAGTACCGGGCGCCGTCCAGGCACCTCGAT
TAGTTCTCGAGCTTTTGGAGTACGTCGTCTTTAGGTTGGGGGGAGGGGTTTTATGCGATGGAGTTTCCCC
ACACTGAGTGGGTGGAGACTGAAGTTAGGCCAGCTTGGCACTTGATGTAATTCTCCTTGGAATTTGCCCT
TTTTGAGTTTGGATCTTGGTTCATTCTCAAGCCTCAGACAGTGGTTCAAAGTTTTTTTCTTCCATTTCAG
GTGTCGTGAGGTACCGGATCCTCTAGAGGATCCCCGGGTACCGGTGCCACCATGATGCTGAAGAAGATCC
TGAAGATCGAGGAGCTGGACGAGCGCGAGCTGATCGACATCGAGGTGAGCGGCAACCACCTGTTCTACGC
CAACGACATCCTGACCCACAACAGCAGCAGCAGCGACGTGCCGGCCGACGCCCTTGACGATTTTGACTTA
GACATGCTCCCAGCCGATGCCCTTGACGACTTTGACCTTGATATGCTGCCTGCTGACGCTCTTGACGATT
TTGACCTTGACATGCTCCCCGGGTAAGATATCAAGCTTATCGATAATCAACCTCTGGATTACAAAATTTG
TGAAAGATTGACTGGTATTCTTAACTATGTTGCTCCTTTTACGCTATGTGGATACGCTGCTTTAATGCCT
TTGTATCATGCTATTGCTTCCCGTATGGCTTTCATTTTCTCCTCCTTGTATAAATCCTGGTTGCTGTCTC
TTTATGAGGAGTTGTGGCCCGTTGTCAGGCAACGTGGCGTGGTGTGCACTGTGTTTGCTGACGCAACCCC
CACTGGTTGGGGCATTGCCACCACCTGTCAGCTCCTTTCCGGGACTTTCGCTTTCCCCCTCCCTATTGCC
ACGGCGGAACTCATCGCCGCCTGCCTTGCCCGCTGCTGGACAGGGGCTCGGCTGTTGGGCACTGACAATT
CCGTGGTGTTGTCGGGGAAATCATCGTCCTTTCCTTGGCTGCTCGCCTATGTTGCCACCTGGATTCTGCG
CGGGACGTCCTTCTGCTACGTCCCTTCGGCCCTCAATCCAGCGGACCTTCCTTCCCGCGGCCTGCTGCCG
GCTCTGCGGCCTCTTCCGCGTCTTCGCCTTCGCCCTCAGACGAGTCGGATCTCCCTTTGGGCCGCCTCCC
CGCATCGATACCGAGCGCTGCTCGAGAGATCTACGGGTGGCATCCCTGTGACCCCTCCCCAGTGCCTCTC
CTGGCCCTGGAAGTTGCCACTCCAGTGCCCACCAGCCTTGTCCTAATAAAATTAAGTTGCATCATTTTGT
CTGACTAGGTGTCCTTCTATAATATTATGGGGTGGAGGGGGGTGGTATGGAGCAAGGGGCAAGTTGGGAA
GACAACCTGTAGGGCCTGCGGGGTCTATTGGGAACCAAGCTGGAGTGCAGTGGCACAATCTTGGCTCACT
GCAATCTCCGCCTCCTGGGTTCAAGCGATTCTCCTGCCTCAGCCTCCCGAGTTGTTGGGATTCCAGGCAT
GCATGACCAGGCTCAGCTAATTTTTGTTTTTTTGGTAGAGACGGGGTTTCACCATATTGGCCAGGCTGGT
CTCCAACTCCTAATCTCAGGTGATCTACCCACCTTGGCCTCCCAAATTGCTGGGATTACAGGCGTGAACC
ACTGCTCCCTTCCCTGTCCTTCTGATTTTGTAGGTAACCACGTGCGGACCGAGCGGCCGCAGGAACCCCT
AGTGATGGAGTTGGCCACTCCCTCTCTGCGCGCTCGCTCGCTCACTGAGGCCGGGCGACCAAAGGTCGCC
CGACGCCCGGGCTTTGCCCGGGCGGCCTCAGTGAGCGAGCGAGCGCGCAGCTGCCTGCAGGGGCGCCTGA
TGCGGTATTTTCTCCTTACGCATCTGTGCGGTATTTCACACCGCATA
[95 nt withheld, positions 3058-3152]
T
[46 nt withheld, positions 3154-3199]
C
[141 nt withheld, positions 3201-3341]
CCTTTGACGTTGGAGTCCACGTTCTTT
[37 nt withheld, positions 3369-3405]
ACTCTATCTCGGGCTATTCTTTTGATTTATAAGGGATTTTGCCGATTTCGGTCTATTGGTTAAAAAATGA
GCTGATTTAACAAAAATTTAACGCGAATTTTAACAAAATATTAACGTTTACAATTTTATGGTGCACTCTC
AGTACAATCTGCTCTGATGCCGCATAGTTAAGCCAGCCCCGACACCCGCCAACACCCGCTGACGCGCCCT
GACGGGCTTGTCTGCTCCCGGCATCCGCTTACAGACAAGCTGTGACCGTCTCCGGGAGCTGCATGTGTCA
GAGGTTTTCACCGTCATCACCGAAACGCGCGAGACGAAAGGGCCTCGTGATACGCCTATTTTTATAGGTT
AATGTCATGATAATAATGGTTTCTTAGACGTCAGGTGGCACTTTTCGGGGAAATGTGCGCGGAACCCCTA
TTTGTTTATTTTTCTAAATACATTCAAATATGTATCCGCTCATGAGACAATAACCCTGATAAATGCTTCA
ATAATATTGAAAAAGGAAGAGTATGAGTATTCAACATTTCCGTGTCGCCCTTATTCCCTTTTTTGCGGCA
TTTTGCCTTCCTGTTTTTGCTCACCCAGAAACGCTGGTGAAAGTAAAAGATGCTGAAGATCAGTTGGGTG
CACGAGTGGGTTACATCGAACTGGATCTCAACAGCGGTAAGATCCTTGAGAGTTTTCGCCCCGAAGAACG
TTTTCCAATGATGAGCACTTTTAAAGTTCTGCTATGTGGCGCGGTATTATCCCGTATTGACGCCGGGCAA
GAGCAACTCGGTCGCCGCATACACTATTCTCAGAATGACTTGGTTGAGTACTCACCAGTCACAGAAAAGC
ATCTTACGGATGGCATGACAGTAAGAGAATTATGCAGTGCTGCCATAACCATGAGTGATAACACTGCGGC
CAACTTACTTCTGACAACGATCGGAGGACCGAAGGAGCTAACCGCTTTTTTGCACAACATGGGGGATCAT
GTAACTCGCCTTGATCGTTGGGAACCGGAGCTGAATGAAGCCATACCAAACGACGAGCGTGACACCACGA
TGCCTGTAGCAATGGCAACAACGTTGCGCAAACTATTAACTGGCGAACTACTTACTCTAGCTTCCCGGCA
ACAATTAATAGACTGGATGGAGGCGGATAAAGTTGCAGGACCACTTCTGCGCTCGGCCCTTCCGGCTGGC
TGGTTTATTGCTGATAAATCTGGAGCCGGTGAGCGTGGGTCTCGCGGTATCATTGCAGCACTGGGGCCAG
ATGGTAAGCCCTCCCGTATCGTAGTTATCTACACGACGGGGAGTCAGGCAACTATGGATGAACGAAATAG
ACAGATCGCTGAGATAGGTGCCTCACTGATTAAGCATTGGTAACTGTCAGACCAAGTTTACTCATATATA
CTTTAGATTGATTTAAAACTTCATTTTTAATTTAAAAGGATCTAGGTGAAGATCCTTTTTGATAATCTCA
TGACCAAAATCCCTTAACGTGAGTTTTCGTTCCACTGAGCGTCAGACCCCGTAGAAAAGATCAAAGGATC
TTCTTGAGATCCTTTTTTTCTGCGCGTAATCTGCTGCTTGCAAACAAAAAAACCACCGCTACCAGCGGTG
GTTTGTTTGCCGGATCAAGAGCTACCAACTCTTTTTCCGAAGGTAACTGGCTTCAGCAGAGCGCAGATAC
CAAATACTGTTCTTCTAGTGTAGCCGTAGTTAGGCCACCACTTCAAGAACTCTGTAGCACCGCCTACATA
CCTCGCTCTGCTAATCCTGTTACCAGTGGCTGCTGCCAGTGGCGATAAGTCGTGTCTTACCGGGTTGGAC
TCAAGACGATAGTTACCGGATAAGGCGCAGCGGTCGGGCTGAACGGGGGGTTCGTGCACACAGCCCAGCT
TGGAGCGAACGACCTACACCGAACTGAGATACCTACAGCGTGAGCTATGAGAAAGCGCCACGCTTCCCGA
AGGGAGAAAGGCGGACAGGTATCCGGTAAGCGGCAGGGTCGGAACAGGAGAGCGCACGAGGGAGCTTCCA
GGGGGAAACGCCTGGTATCTTTATAGTCCTGTCGGGTTTCGCCACCTCTGACTTGAGCGTCGATTTTTGT
GATGCTCGTCAGGGGGGCGGAGCCTATGGAAAAACGCCAGCAACGCGGCCTTTTTACGGTTCCTGGCCTT
TTGCTGGCCTTTTGCTCACATGT
Features (pLannotate 1.2.2; 17 found; start..end, strand, type, name):
     12..39      +  repeat_region  AAV2 ITR (fragment): inverted terminal repeat of adeno-associated virus serotype 2 inverted
     68..95      +  repeat_region  AAV2 ITR (fragment): inverted terminal repeat of adeno-associated virus serotype 2 inverted
    158..224     +  CDS            small t antigen (fragment): SV40 (simian virus 40) small t antigen
    231..1409    +  promoter       EF-1α promoter: strong constitutive promoter for human elongation factor EF-1α
   1421..1443    -  misc_feature   MCS (fragment): pUC18/19 multiple cloning site
   1587..1697    +  CDS            VP48: 3 tandem repeats of the minimal activation domain of herpes simplex virus VP16 (Cheng et al., 2013)
   1707..1725    +  misc_feature   MCS (fragment): pBluescript multiple cloning site
   1725..2313    +  misc_feature   WPRE: woodchuck hepatitis virus posttranscriptional regulatory element
   2345..2821    +  polyA_signal   hGH poly(A) signal: human growth hormone polyadenylation signal
   2861..3001    +  repeat_region  AAV2 ITR: inverted terminal repeat of adeno-associated virus serotype 2 inverted
   3006..3057    -  misc_feature   bom (fragment): basis of mobility region from pBR322
   3076..3531    +  rep_origin     f1 ori (sequence partly withheld): f1 bacteriophage origin of replication; arrow indicates direction of (+) strand synthesis
   3532..3581    -  misc_feature   bom (fragment): basis of mobility region from pBR322
   3683..3718    -  CDS            rop (fragment): Rop protein, which maintains plasmids at low copy number; rop
   3813..3917    +  promoter       AmpR promoter: bla
   3918..4778    +  CDS            AmpR: β-lactamase; bla; confers resistance to ampicillin, carbenicillin, and related antibiotics
   4949..5537    +  rep_origin     ori: high-copy-number ColE1/pMB1/pBR322/pUC origin of replication
