[The description below was written by a language model from this plasmid's Addgene catalogue record and pLannotate feature annotations shown in this document.]
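Description:
pAAV-pEF1a-tTAc is an adeno-associated virus transfer plasmid (about 5.6 kb in the sequenced record) built on a pAAV-EF1a-DIO-TVA950-T2A-CVS13G-WPRE backbone. It is designed for constitutive expression of the C-terminal half of an intein-split tetracycline transactivator. It is propagated in bacteria as a high-copy plasmid through a ColE1/pUC-type origin, with ampicillin selection from the β-lactamase gene. An f1 phage origin is also present. A recombination-deficient strain is listed for growth, which is the usual choice for ITR-containing plasmids. The expression cassette sits between AAV2 inverted terminal repeats, the elements needed for replication and packaging of the genome into AAV particles. The automated annotation detects the upstream repeat only as short fragments, while the downstream repeat is annotated in full.

Within the ITRs, the human EF-1α promoter drives a small synthetic insert of roughly 290 bp, InteinC-tTAc. This fuses a C-terminal intein fragment to the C-terminal portion of tTA. The only part of the insert picked up by the feature table is the tandem VP16 minimal activation domain (VP48), which fits with this half carrying the transactivation module. The intein segment itself is not annotated. A WPRE follows the coding sequence to enhance transcript stability and expression, and the human growth hormone polyadenylation signal terminates the transcript. Although the parental backbone was a Cre-dependent DIO vector, no recombinase sites are annotated here, and the stated purpose is constitutive expression.

On its own this fragment should not be a functional transactivator. It is presumably intended to be paired with a complementary N-terminal intein–tTA half, so that protein trans-splicing reconstitutes tTA only in cells expressing both parts. This allows intersectional, TRE-driven expression for neural imaging and optogenetic manipulation.
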