Addgene plasmid #172123: pAAV-pEF1a-tTAc
Purpose: Constitutive expression of InteinC-tTAC
Depositing lab: Chun Xu. Depositing organization: Center for Excellence in Brain Science and Intelligence Technology, Chinese Academy of Sciences. Publication: An intein-split transactivator for intersectional neural imaging and optogenetic manipulation. Chen HS, Zhang XL, Yang RR, Wang GL, Zhu XY, Xu YF, Wang DY, Zhang N, Qiu S, Zhan LJ, Shen ZM, Xu XH, Long G, Xu C. Nat Commun. 2022 Jun 23;13(1):3605. doi: 10.1038/s41467-022-31255-x. PubMed 35739125.
Backbone
  Vector backbone: pAAV-EF1a-DIO-TVA950-T2A-CVS13G-WPRE
  Backbone size w/o insert (bp): 5321
  Vector type: AAV
Growth in bacteria
  Bacterial resistance: Ampicillin, 100 μg/mL
  Growth temperature: 37°C
  Growth strain: NEB Stable
  Copy number: High Copy
Gene/Insert
  Gene/Insert name: InteinC-tTAc
  Species: Synthetic
  Insert size (bp): 287
  Promoter: EF1a
  Cloning method: Ligation Independent Cloning
  Sequencing primers: 5′ ggcacttgatgtaattctcc; 3′ gcgtaaaaggagcaacatag
Resource information
  A portion of this plasmid was derived from a plasmid made by: tTAC from pAAV-TRE-fDIO-GFP-IRES-tTA(Addgene #118026), InteinC from pLKO-IntC-Flag (An intein-mediated modulation of protein stability system and its application to study human cytomegalovirus essential gene function. Deng Pan, et al. Sci Rep, 2016. 6: p. 26167.)
Terms and licenses: Academic/Nonprofit Terms; Industry Terms: Not Available to Industry
Depositor comments: Used Infusion cloning. 5' cloning site: XbaI (not destroyed), 3' cloning site: EcoRV (not destroyed). Please visit https://www.biorxiv.org/content/10.1101/2021.04.05.438407v1 for bioRxiv preprint.
How to cite: pAAV-pEF1a-tTAc was a gift from Chun Xu (Addgene plasmid # 172123 ; http://n2t.net/addgene:172123 ; RRID:Addgene_172123)
